Addgene plasmid #12583: pMSCV mSin1.2 HA
Depositing lab: David Sabatini. Depositing organization: Whitehead Institute for Biomedical Research. Publication: mSin1 is necessary for Akt/PKB phosphorylation, and its isoforms define three distinct mTORC2s. Frias MA, Thoreen CC, Jaffe JD, Schroder W, Sculley T, Carr SA, Sabatini DM. Curr Biol. 2006 Sep 19;16(18):1865-70. doi: 10.1016/j.cub.2006.08.001. Epub 2006 Aug 17. PubMed 16919458.
Backbone
  Vector backbone: pMSCV
  Backbone manufacturer: Clontech
  Backbone size w/o insert (bp): 6300
  Vector type: Mammalian Expression, Retroviral
  Selectable markers: Puromycin
Growth in bacteria
  Bacterial resistance: Ampicillin, 100 μg/mL
  Growth temperature: 37°C
  Growth strain: DH5alpha
  Copy number: High Copy
Gene/Insert
  Gene/Insert name: mSin1.2 (alt names: mSin1 transcript variant protein isoform 2; MAPKAP1)
  Species: H. sapiens (human)
  Insert size (bp): 1527
  GenBank ID: NP_077022
  Entrez Gene: MAPKAP1 (a.k.a. JC310, MIP1, SIN1, SIN1b, SIN1g)
  Tag / fusion protein: HA (C terminal on insert)
  Cloning method: Restriction Enzyme; 5′ cloning site XhoI/SalI (destroyed during cloning); 3′ cloning site EcoRI (not destroyed)
  Sequencing primers: 5′ MSCV primer
Terms and licenses: Academic/Nonprofit Terms; Industry Terms: Not Available to Industry
Depositor comments: Human mSin1 isoforms were cloned by RT-PCR from mRNA isolated from HEK-293T cells. This plasmid encodes isoform 2. See author's map for more information.
How to cite: pMSCV mSin1.2 HA was a gift from David Sabatini (Addgene plasmid # 12583 ; http://n2t.net/addgene:12583 ; RRID:Addgene_12583)
