[The description below was written by a language model from this plasmid's Addgene catalogue record.]
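Description:
pMSCV mSin1.2 HA is a retroviral mammalian expression plasmid built on the commercial pMSCV (murine stem cell virus) backbone, about 6.3 kb before the insert was added. It is propagated in E. coli as a high-copy plasmid under ampicillin selection, and it carries a puromycin marker for selecting transduced or transfected mammalian cells. No feature table accompanies the record, so the promoters are not explicitly listed. In MSCV-type vectors generally, the retroviral long terminal repeats flank the cargo, the 5′ LTR drives transcription of the insert, and a packaging signal allows the transcript to be packaged into virions when the plasmid is introduced into a suitable packaging cell line.

The payload is a roughly 1.5 kb cDNA encoding isoform 2 of human mSin1 (gene MAPKAP1, also known as SIN1), carrying a C-terminal HA epitope tag for detection or immunoprecipitation. The coding sequence was obtained by RT-PCR from HEK-293T cell mRNA. It was inserted by restriction cloning, with a compatible XhoI/SalI junction at the 5′ end that was destroyed in the process and an intact EcoRI site at the 3′ end.

mSin1 is a component of mTOR complex 2. The associated study reported that it is required for Akt/PKB phosphorylation and that its isoforms define three distinct mTORC2 complexes. The construct is therefore suited to stable, retrovirus-mediated expression of tagged isoform 2 in mammalian cells. Such expression allows isoform-specific analysis of mTORC2 assembly and signalling, presumably alongside constructs for the other isoforms mentioned in the depositor comments.
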