>Addgene plasmid #12583 | pMSCV mSin1.2 HA | addgene partial sequence | sequence record 19016 | 12583 with pLXSN5'
GCCCTCACTCCTTCTCTAGGCGCCGGAATTAGATCTCTCGACCGGCACCATGGCCTTCTTGGACAATCCA
ACTATCATTCTAGCTCATATTCGACAGTCACATGTGACCAGTGATGACACGGGAATGTGTGAGATGGTTC
TCATTGATCATGATGTTGACCTAGAGAAGATTCATCCTCCTTCAATGCCTGGAGACAGTGGGTCAGAAAT
TCAGGGAAGCAATGGTGAGACTCAGGGCTATGTATATGCCCAGTCAGTCGATATTACCTCAAGTTGGGAC
TTTGGTATTAGAAGACGCTCAAACACAGCTCAAAGATTAGAACGACTCCGAAAAGAGAGACAAAACCAGA
TCAAATGCAAAAATATTCAGTGGAAAGAAAGAAATTCTAAGCAATCAGCCCAGGAGTTAAAGTCACTGTT
TGAAAAAAAATCTCTCAAAGAGAAGCCTCCAATTTCTGGGAAGCAGTCGATATTATCTGTACGCCTAGAA
CAGTGCCCTCTGCAGCTGAATAACCCTTTTAACGAGTATTCCAAATTTGATGGCAAGGGTCATGTAGGTA
CAACAGCAACCAAGAATATCGATGTCTACCTCCCTCTGCACTCGAGCCAGGACAGACTGCTGCCAATGAC
CGTGGTGACAATGGCCAGCGCCAGGGTGCANGACCTGATAGGGCTCATCTGCTGGCAGTATACAAGCGAA
GGACGGGAGCCGAAGCTCAATGACAATGTCAGTGCCTACTGCCTGCATATTGCTGAGGATGATGGGGGAG
G
